Addgene plasmid #114987: PRK2A I12_pECIA2
Purpose: Bait vector PRK2A I12_pECIA2 should be used with prey vector PRK2A I12_pECIA14.
Depositing lab: Youssef Belkhadir. Depositing organization: Gregor Mendel Institute of Molecular Plant Biology. Publication: An extracellular network of Arabidopsis leucine-rich repeat receptor kinases. Smakowska-Luzan E, Mott GA, Parys K, Stegmann M, Howton TC, Layeghifard M, Neuhold J, Lehner A, Kong J, Grunwald K, Weinberger N, Satbhai SB, Mayer D, Busch W, Madalinski M, Stolt-Bergner P, Provart NJ, Mukhtar MS, Zipfel C, Desveaux D, Guttman DS, Belkhadir Y. Nature. 2018 Jan 18;553(7688):342-346. doi: 10.1038/nature25184. Epub 2018 Jan 10. PubMed 29320478.
Backbone
  Vector backbone: pECIA2
  Backbone manufacturer: Chris Garcia (Addgene plasmid # 47032)
  Vector type: Insect Expression
Growth in bacteria
  Bacterial resistance: Ampicillin, 100 μg/mL
  Growth temperature: 37°C
  Growth strain: DH5alpha
  Copy number: High Copy
Gene/Insert
  Gene/Insert name: AT2G07040
  Species: A. thaliana (mustard weed)
  Entrez Gene: PRK2A (a.k.a. AT2G07040, ATPRK2A, AtPRK2, PRK2, T4E14.15, T4E14_15, pollen receptor like kinase 2)
  Promoter: Metallothionein (Copper-Inducible)
  Tag / fusion protein: Fc, V5 and hexahistidine tags (C terminal on backbone)
  Cloning method: Ligation Independent Cloning
Terms and licenses: Academic/Nonprofit Terms; Industry Terms: Not Available to Industry
Depositor comments: Plasmid for secreted expression in Drosophila cell culture by induction via CuSO4. Insert is an extracellular domain of indicated LRR-RK, C-terminally tagged with Fc, V5 and hexahistidine tags. Insert Protein Sequence: SETETLLKFKNSLVIGRANALESWNRRNPPCKWTGVLCDRGFVWGLRLENLELSGSIDIEALMGLNSLRSLSFINNKFKGPFPEFKKLVALKSLYLSNNQFDLEIPKDAFDGMGWLKKLHLEQNNFIGEIPTSLVKSPKLIELRLDGNRFTGQIPEFRHHPNMLNLSNNALAGQIPNSFSTMDPKLFEGNKGLCGKPLDTKCSSPYNHSSEPKSSTKKTS
How to cite: PRK2A I12_pECIA2 was a gift from Youssef Belkhadir (Addgene plasmid # 114987 ; http://n2t.net/addgene:114987 ; RRID:Addgene_114987)
