[The description below was written by a language model from this plasmid's Addgene catalogue record and pLannotate feature annotations shown in this document.]
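Description:
PRK2A I12_pECIA2 is an insect-cell expression plasmid built on the pECIA2 backbone, designed to produce a secreted "bait" protein in Drosophila cell culture. It is propagated in E. coli as a high-copy plasmid through a ColE1/pUC-type origin and selected with ampicillin via the β-lactamase gene. The remaining bacterial annotations (lac promoter and operator, CAP site, and fragments of lacI, lacZα, rop and bom) are cloning-vector remnants with no evident role in the expression cassette.

The payload is the extracellular domain of the Arabidopsis thaliana leucine-rich repeat receptor kinase PRK2A (AT2G07040, pollen receptor like kinase 2), inserted by ligation-independent cloning. Transcription is driven by the Drosophila metallothionein promoter, which is induced by adding copper sulfate. A Drosophila BiP signal sequence placed directly upstream of the ectodomain directs the protein into the secretory pathway, so it is released into the culture medium. Downstream, the backbone supplies a human IgG1 Fc region followed by a V5 epitope. The record also lists a hexahistidine tag, although the feature table does not annotate it separately. An SV40 polyadenylation signal lies after the cassette, annotated on the opposite strand. The Fc portion and the epitope tags provide handles for capture, detection and purification of the secreted fusion.

The plasmid is intended to be paired with the matching prey vector, PRK2A I12_pECIA14. It belongs to a collection used to map pairwise extracellular interactions among Arabidopsis LRR receptor kinase ectodomains.
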