Features (pLannotate 1.2.2; 18 found; start..end, strand, type, name):
     23..449     +  promoter       MT promoter: Drosophila metallothionein promoter
    467..520     +  sig_peptide    BiP signal sequence: Drosophila BiP signal sequence
    521..1195    +  CDS            PRK2 (fragment): PRK2_ARATH - Also known as PRK2A From Arabidopsis thaliana (Mouse-ear cress).
   1106..1891    +  CDS            IGHG1 (fragment): IGHG1_HUMAN - Experimental evidence at protein level: Swiss-Prot protein existence level 1. Constant region of immunoglobulin heavy chains. Immunoglobulins, also known as antibodies, are membrane-bound or secreted glycoproteins produced by B lymphocytes. In the recognition phase of humoral immunity, the membrane-bound immunoglobulins serve as receptors which, upon binding of a specific antigen, trigger the clonal expansion and differentiation of B lymphocytes into immunoglobulins- secreting plasma cells. Secreted immunoglobulins mediate the effector phase of humoral immunity, which results in
   1910..1951    +  CDS            V5 tag: epitope tag from simian virus 5
   2051..2185    -  polyA_signal   SV40 poly(A) signal: SV40 polyadenylation signal
   2208..2292    -  CDS            large T antigen (fragment): large T antigen from SV40 (simian virus 40)
   2292..2316    +  misc_feature   MCS (fragment): pUC18/19 multiple cloning site
   2353..2369    -  protein_bind   lac operator: The lac repressor binds to the lac operator to inhibit transcription in E. coli. This inhibition can be relieved by adding lactose or isopropyl-β-D-thiogalactopyranoside (IPTG). lac repressor encoded by lacI
   2377..2407    -  promoter       lac promoter: promoter for the E. coli lac operon
   2422..2443    -  protein_bind   CAP binding site: CAP binding activates transcription in the presence of cAMP. E. coli catabolite activator protein
   2456..2548    -  CDS            lacI (fragment): lac repressor; lacI; The lac repressor binds to the lac operator to inhibit transcription in E. coli. This inhibition can be relieved by adding lactose or isopropyl-β-D-thiogalactopyranoside (IPTG).
   2731..3319    -  rep_origin     ori: high-copy-number ColE1/pMB1/pBR322/pUC origin of replication
   3490..4350    -  CDS            AmpR: β-lactamase; bla; confers resistance to ampicillin, carbenicillin, and related antibiotics
   4351..4455    -  promoter       AmpR promoter: bla
   4550..4585    +  CDS            rop (fragment): Rop protein, which maintains plasmids at low copy number; rop
   4687..4786    +  misc_feature   bom (fragment): basis of mobility region from pBR322
   4792..21      -  CDS            lacZα (fragment) (across the origin): LacZα fragment of β-galactosidase; lacZ fragment
>Addgene plasmid #114987 | PRK2A I12_pECIA2 | addgene full sequence | sequence record 296776 | Addgene NGS Result
GTAAAACGACGGCCAGTGAATTAATTCGTTGCAGGACAGGATGTGGTGCCCGATGTGACTAGCTCTTTGC
TGCAGGCCGTCCTATCCTCTGGTTCCGATAAGAGACCCAGAACTCCGGCCCCCCACCGCCCACCGCCACC
CCCATACATATGTGGTACGCAAGTAAGAGTGCCTGCGCATGCCCCATGTGCCCCACCAAGAGCTTTGCAT
CCCATACAAGTCCCCAAAGTGGAGAACCGAACCAATTCTTCGCGGGCAGAACAAAAGCTTCTGCACACGT
CTCCACTCGAATTTGGAGCCGGCCGGCGTGTGCAAAAGAGGTGAATCGAACGAAAGACCCGTGTGTAAAG
CCGCGTTTCCAAAATGTATAAAACCGAGAGCATCTGGCCAATGTGCATCAGTTGTGGTCAGCAGCAAAAT
CAAGTGAATCATCTCAGTGCAACTAAAGGGGGGATCCGATCTCAATATGAAGTTATGCATATTACTGGCC
GTCGTGGCCTTTGTTGGCCTCTCGCTCGGGTCAGAGACCGAAACTCTCTTGAAATTCAAGAATTCTCTTG
TTATTGGGAGAGCAAATGCTTTGGAGAGCTGGAATAGAAGGAATCCTCCATGCAAATGGACTGGTGTCTT
GTGTGATAGAGGCTTTGTTTGGGGGTTACGACTAGAGAATCTTGAGCTCTCTGGCTCTATCGACATCGAG
GCGTTGATGGGTTTGAATTCTCTAAGGTCTCTTAGTTTCATAAACAACAAATTTAAAGGTCCATTTCCAG
AGTTCAAGAAACTTGTTGCTTTGAAATCACTTTACTTGTCAAACAATCAATTCGACCTAGAGATACCTAA
GGATGCATTTGATGGCATGGGGTGGTTGAAAAAACTTCATCTGGAGCAAAATAATTTTATTGGTGAAATT
CCAACGTCCTTGGTCAAAAGTCCAAAGCTTATAGAGCTTAGACTTGACGGGAACCGGTTCACCGGACAAA
TACCAGAATTCAGACATCATCCAAACATGTTAAACCTTTCAAACAATGCATTGGCAGGTCAAATCCCAAA
TAGTTTCAGTACAATGGATCCAAAATTGTTTGAAGGGAATAAAGGCTTATGTGGAAAACCTTTGGATACA
AAGTGTTCTTCTCCTTACAACCATTCCTCGGAACCCAAGTCGAGCACCAAGAAAACATCACTGGAGGTGC
TGTTCCAGGGACCAGGGAGCGACAAAACTCACACATGCCCACCGTGCCCAGCACCTGAACTCCTGGGGGG
ACCGTCAGTCTTCCTCTTCCCCCCAAAACCCAAGGACACCCTCATGATCTCCCGGACCCCTGAGGTCACA
TGCGTGGTGGTGGACGTGAGCCACGAAGACCCTGAGGTCAAGTTCAACTGGTACGTGGACGGCGTGGAGG
TGCATAATGCCAAGACAAAGCCGCGGGAGGAGCAGTACAACAGCACGTACCGTGTGGTCAGCGTCCTCAC
CGTCCTGCACCAGGACTGGCTGAATGGCAAGGAGTACAAGTGCAAGGTCTCCAACAAAGCCCTCCCAGCC
CCCATCGAGAAAACCATCTCCAAAGCCAAAGGGCAGCCCCGAGAACCACAGGTGTACACCCTGCCCCCAT
CCCGGGAGGAGATGACCAAGAACCAGGTCAGCCTGACCTGCCTGGTCAAAGGCTTCTATCCCAGCGACAT
CGCCGTGGAGTGGGAGAGCAATGGGCAGCCGGAGAACAACTACAAGACCACGCCTCCCGTGCTGGACTCC
GACGGCTCCTTCTTCCTCTACAGCAAGCTCACCGTGGACAAGAGCAGGTGGCAGCAGGGGAACGTCTTCT
CATGCTCCGTGATGCATGAGGGTCTGCACAACCACTACACGCAGAAGAGCCTCTCCCTGTCTCCGGGTAA
ATCTAGAGGGCCCTTCGAAGGTAAGCCTATCCCTAACCCTCTCCTCGGTCTCGATTCTACGCGTACCGGT
CATCATCACCATCACCATTGAGTTTAAACCCGCTGATCAGCCTCGACTGTGCCTTCTAAGGCCTGAGCTC
GCTGATCAGCCTCGATCGAGGATCCAGACATGATAAGATACATTGATGAGTTTGGACAAACCACAACTAG
AATGCAGTGAAAAAAATGCTTTATTTGTGAAATTTGTGATGCTATTGCTTTATTTGTAACCATTATAAGC
TGCAATAAACAAGTTAACAACAACAATTGCATTCATTTTATGTTTCAGGTTCAGGGGGAGGTGTGGGAGG
TTTTTTAAAGCAAGTAAAACCTCTACAAATGTGGTATGGCTGATTATGATCAGTCGACCTGCAGGCATGC
AAGCTTGGCGTAATCATGGTCATAGCTGTTTCCTGTGTGAAATTGTTATCCGCTCACAATTCCACACAAC
ATACGAGCCGGAAGCATAAAGTGTAAAGCCTGGGGTGCCTAATGAGTGAGCTAACTCACATTAATTGCGT
TGCGCTCACTGCCCGCTTTCCAGTCGGGAAACCTGTCGTGCCAGCTGCATTAATGAATCGGCCAACGCGC
GGGGAGAGGCGGTTTGCGTATTGGGCGCTCTTCCGCTTCCTCGCTCACTGACTCGCTGCGCTCGGTCGTT
CGGCTGCGGCGAGCGGTATCAGCTCACTCAAAGGCGGTAATACGGTTATCCACAGAATCAGGGGATAACG
CAGGAAAGAACATGTGAGCAAAAGGCCAGCAAAAGGCCAGGAACCGTAAAAAGGCCGCGTTGCTGGCGTT
TTTCCATAGGCTCCGCCCCCCTGACGAGCATCACAAAAATCGACGCTCAAGTCAGAGGTGGCGAAACCCG
ACAGGACTATAAAGATACCAGGCGTTTCCCCCTGGAAGCTCCCTCGTGCGCTCTCCTGTTCCGACCCTGC
CGCTTACCGGATACCTGTCCGCCTTTCTCCCTTCGGGAAGCGTGGCGCTTTCTCATAGCTCACGCTGTAG
GTATCTCAGTTCGGTGTAGGTCGTTCGCTCCAAGCTGGGCTGTGTGCACGAACCCCCCGTTCAGCCCGAC
CGCTGCGCCTTATCCGGTAACTATCGTCTTGAGTCCAACCCGGTAAGACACGACTTATCGCCACTGGCAG
CAGCCACTGGTAACAGGATTAGCAGAGCGAGGTATGTAGGCGGTGCTACAGAGTTCTTGAAGTGGTGGCC
TAACTACGGCTACACTAGAAGAACAGTATTTGGTATCTGCGCTCTGCTGAAGCCAGTTACCTTCGGAAAA
AGAGTTGGTAGCTCTTGATCCGGCAAACAAACCACCGCTGGTAGCGGTGGTTTTTTTGTTTGCAAGCAGC
AGATTACGCGCAGAAAAAAAGGATCTCAAGAAGATCCTTTGATCTTTTCTACGGGGTCTGACGCTCAGTG
GAACGAAAACTCACGTTAAGGGATTTTGGTCATGAGATTATCAAAAAGGATCTTCACCTAGATCCTTTTA
AATTAAAAATGAAGTTTTAAATCAATCTAAAGTATATATGAGTAAACTTGGTCTGACAGTTACCAATGCT
TAATCAGTGAGGCACCTATCTCAGCGATCTGTCTATTTCGTTCATCCATAGTTGCCTGACTCCCCGTCGT
GTAGATAACTACGATACGGGAGGGCTTACCATCTGGCCCCAGTGCTGCAATGATACCGCGAGACCCACGC
TCACCGGCTCCAGATTTATCAGCAATAAACCAGCCAGCCGGAAGGGCCGAGCGCAGAAGTGGTCCTGCAA
CTTTATCCGCCTCCATCCAGTCTATTAATTGTTGCCGGGAAGCTAGAGTAAGTAGTTCGCCAGTTAATAG
TTTGCGCAACGTTGTTGCCATTGCTACAGGCATCGTGGTGTCACGCTCGTCGTTTGGTATGGCTTCATTC
AGCTCCGGTTCCCAACGATCAAGGCGAGTTACATGATCCCCCATGTTGTGCAAAAAAGCGGTTAGCTCCT
TCGGTCCTCCGATCGTTGTCAGAAGTAAGTTGGCCGCAGTGTTATCACTCATGGTTATGGCAGCACTGCA
TAATTCTCTTACTGTCATGCCATCCGTAAGATGCTTTTCTGTGACTGGTGAGTACTCAACCAAGTCATTC
TGAGAATAGTGTATGCGGCGACCGAGTTGCTCTTGCCCGGCGTCAATACGGGATAATACCGCGCCACATA
GCAGAACTTTAAAAGTGCTCATCATTGGAAAACGTTCTTCGGGGCGAAAACTCTCAAGGATCTTACCGCT
GTTGAGATCCAGTTCGATGTAACCCACTCGTGCACCCAACTGATCTTCAGCATCTTTTACTTTCACCAGC
GTTTCTGGGTGAGCAAAAACAGGAAGGCAAAATGCCGCAAAAAAGGGAATAAGGGCGACACGGAAATGTT
GAATACTCATACTCTTCCTTTTTCAATATTATTGAAGCATTTATCAGGGTTATTGTCTCATGAGCGGATA
CATATTTGAATGTATTTAGAAAAATAAACAAATAGGGGTTCCGCGCACATTTCCCCGAAAAGTGCCACCT
GACGTCTAAGAAACCATTATTATCATGACATTAACCTATAAAAATAGGCGTATCACGAGGCCCTTTCGTC
TCGCGCGTTTCGGTGATGACGGTGAAAACCTCTGACACATGCAGCTCCCGGAGACGGTCACAGCTTGTCT
GTAAGCGGATGCCGGGAGCAGACAAGCCCGTCAGGGCGCGTCAGCGGGTGTTGGCGGGTGTCGGGGCTGG
CTTAACTATGCGGCATCAGAGCAGATTGTACTGAGAGTGCACCATATGCGGTGTGAAATACCGCACAGAT
GCGTAAGGAGAAAATACCGCATCAGGCGCCATTCGCCATTCAGGCTGCGCAACTGTTGGGAAGGGCGATC
GGTGCGGGCCTCTTCGCTATTACGCCAGCTGGCGAAAGGGGGATGTGCTGCAAGGCGATTAAGTTGGGTA
ACGCCAGGGTTTTCCCAGTCACGACGTT
